Addgene plasmid #177199: pENTR PKAKTRn-Clover
Purpose: Gateway entry vector encoding PKAKTRnew-Clover
Depositing lab: Markus Covert. Depositing organization: Stanford University. Publication: A multiplexed epitope barcoding strategy that enables dynamic cellular phenotypic screens. Kudo T, Lane K, Covert MW. Cell Syst. 2022 May 18;13(5):376-387.e8. doi: 10.1016/j.cels.2022.02.006. Epub 2022 Mar 21. PubMed 35316656.
Backbone
  Vector backbone: pENTR
  Vector type: Bacterial Expression
Growth in bacteria
  Bacterial resistance: Kanamycin, 50 μg/mL
  Growth temperature: 37°C
  Growth strain: DH5alpha
  Copy number: High Copy
Gene/Insert
  Gene/Insert name: PKAKTRnew-mClover
  Species: Synthetic
  Cloning method: Gateway Cloning
  Sequencing primers: 5′ CGTCGCCGTCCAGCTCGACCAG; 3′ CATGGTCCTGCTGGAGTTCGTG
Terms and licenses: Academic/Nonprofit Terms; Industry Terms: Not Available to Industry
How to cite: pENTR PKAKTRn-Clover was a gift from Markus Covert (Addgene plasmid # 177199 ; http://n2t.net/addgene:177199 ; RRID:Addgene_177199)
