[The description below was written by a language model from this plasmid's Addgene catalogue record and pLannotate feature annotations shown in this document.]
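Description:
pENTR PKAKTRn-Clover is a small (about 3.2 kb) Gateway entry clone built on the pENTR backbone. It is maintained in E. coli at high copy through a ColE1/pUC-type origin and selected with kanamycin via an aph(3')-Ia resistance gene. The rrnB T1 and T2 transcription terminators lie on either side of the cloning region, a standard pENTR arrangement that shields the insert from read-through transcription from the backbone. Although catalogued as a bacterial expression vector, the feature table shows no promoter upstream of the insert, consistent with an entry clone that serves as a donor rather than an expression plasmid in its own right.

The payload, flanked by attL1 and attL2, is a synthetic open reading frame named PKAKTRnew-mClover. It consists of an N-terminal sensor segment followed by the green/yellow fluorescent protein Clover, an Aequorea victoria GFP derivative. Automated annotation matched a short stretch of the sensor portion to a fragment of mouse HDAC8, which suggests that part of the reporter sequence derives from that protein. The record does not explain the design, and roughly 100 nt between this fragment and Clover is unannotated. The name suggests a protein kinase A kinase translocation reporter, a class of biosensor that reports kinase activity through phosphorylation-dependent shuttling between nucleus and cytoplasm, but this is an inference from the name rather than a stated fact.

The attL sites allow LR Clonase recombination to move the reporter fusion into any attR-containing destination vector, which then supplies the promoter and host-specific elements. The associated publication concerns multiplexed epitope barcoding for dynamic cellular phenotypic screens, in keeping with use as a live-cell imaging reporter.
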