Features (pLannotate 1.2.2; 8 found; start..end, strand, type, name):
     47..74      +  terminator     rrnB T2 terminator: transcription terminator T2 from the E. coli rrnB gene
    124..223     +  protein_bind   attL1: mutant version of attL; recombination site for the Gateway® LR reaction LR Clonase™
    229..348     +  CDS            Hdac8 (fragment): HDAC8_MOUSE - Experimental evidence at protein level: Swiss-Prot protein existence level 1. Responsible for the deacetylation of lysine residues on the N-terminal part of the core histones (H2A, H2B, H3 and H4). Histone deacetylation gives a tag for epigenetic repression and plays an important role in transcriptional regulation, cell cycle progression and developmental events. Histone deacetylases act via the formation of large multiprotein complexes. Also involved in the deacetylation of cohesin complex protein SMC3 regulating release of cohesin complexes from chromatin. May play a role in sm
    445..1128    +  CDS            Clover: Clover is a basic (constitutively fluorescent) green/yellow fluorescent protein published in 2012, derived from Aequorea victoria. It is reported to be a rapidly-maturing weak dimer with high acid sensitivity.
   1155..1254    -  protein_bind   attL2: mutant version of attL; recombination site for the Gateway® LR reaction LR Clonase™
   1377..2186    +  CDS            KanR: aminoglycoside phosphotransferase; aph(3')-Ia; confers resistance to kanamycin in bacteria or G418 (Geneticin®) in eukaryotes
   2276..2864    +  rep_origin     ori: high-copy-number ColE1/pMB1/pBR322/pUC origin of replication
   3032..3075    -  terminator     rrnB T1 terminator: Escherichia coli rrnB; transcription terminator T1 from the E. coli rrnB gene
>Addgene plasmid #177199 | pENTR PKAKTRn-Clover | addgene full sequence | sequence record 356281 | Addgene NGS Result
TGGCGGGCAGGACGCCCGCCATAAACTGCCAGGCATCAAACTAAGCAGAAGGCCATCCTGACGGATGGCC
TTTTTGCGTTTCTACAAACTCTTCCTGTTAGTTAGTTACTTAAGCTCGGGCCCCAAATAATGATTTTATT
TTGACTGATAGTGACCTGTTCGTTGCAACAAATTGATAAGCAATGCTTTTTTATAATGCCAACTTTGTAC
AAAAAAGCAGGCTCCACCATGGAGATGCCAGAGGAACCCGCCAACAGTGGGCATTCACTACCCCCGGTTT
ATATTTACAGTCCCGAGTATAGCATCTTCGATTCACTAGTTAAGGTTAAGCGAAATCCTACTGTGGTCAA
CGAAGATGAAGCACCCTCCAAACGAAAGCGTTCTTTGCCGATAAGCTCGAGGTTAGAGCGTCTGACCCTC
CAGTCCTCTACAAGTCCTGCAGGAATGGTGAGCAAGGGCGAGGAGCTGTTCACCGGGGTTGTGCCCATCC
TGGTCGAGCTGGACGGCGACGTAAACGGCCACAAGTTCAGCGTCCGCGGCGAGGGCGAGGGCGATGCCAC
CAACGGCAAGCTGACCCTGAAGTTCATCTGCACCACCGGCAAGCTGCCCGTGCCCTGGCCCACCCTCGTG
ACCACCTTCGGCTACGGCGTGGCCTGCTTCAGCCGCTACCCCGACCACATGAAGCAGCACGACTTCTTCA
AGTCCGCCATGCCCGAAGGCTACGTCCAGGAGCGCACCATCTCTTTCAAGGACGACGGAACCTACAAGAC
CCGCGCCGAGGTGAAGTTCGAGGGCGACACCCTGGTGAACCGCATCGAGCTGAAGGGCATCGACTTCAAG
GAGGACGGCAACATCCTGGGGCACAAGCTGGAGTACAACTTCAACAGCCACAACGTCTATATCACGGCCG
ACAAGCAGAAGAACGGCATCAAGGCTAACTTCAAGATCCGCCACAACGTTGAGGACGGCAGCGTGCAGCT
CGCCGACCACTACCAGCAGAACACCCCCATCGGCGACGGCCCCGTGCTGCTGCCCGACAACCACTACCTG
AGCCATCAGTCCGCCCTGAGCAAAGACCCCAACGAGAAGCGCGATCACATGGTCCTGCTGGAGTTCGTGA
CCGCCGCCTAAGCGGCCGCACTCGAGATATCTAGACCCAGCTTTCTTGTACAAAGTTGGCATTATAAGAA
AGCATTGCTTATCAATTTGTTGCAACGAACAGGTCACTATCAGTCAAAATAAAATCATTATTTGCCATCC
AGCTGCAGCTCTGGCCCGTGTCTCAAAATCTCTGATGTTACATTGCACAAGATAAAAATATATCATCATG
AACAATAAAACTGTCTGCTTACATAAACAGTAATACAAGGGGTGTTATGAGCCATATTCAACGGGAAACG
TCGAGGCCGCGATTAAATTCCAACATGGATGCTGATTTATATGGGTATAAATGGGCTCGCGATAATGTCG
GGCAATCAGGTGCGACAATCTATCGCTTGTATGGGAAGCCCGATGCGCCAGAGTTGTTTCTGAAACATGG
CAAAGGTAGCGTTGCCAATGATGTTACAGATGAGATGGTCAGACTAAACTGGCTGACGGAATTTATGCCT
CTTCCGACCATCAAGCATTTTATCCGTACTCCTGATGATGCATGGTTACTCACCACTGCGATCCCCGGAA
AAACAGCATTCCAGGTATTAGAAGAATATCCTGATTCAGGTGAAAATATTGTTGATGCGCTGGCAGTGTC
CCTGCGCCGGTTGCATTCGATTCCTGTTTGTAATTGTCCTTTTAACAGCGATCGCGTATTTCGTCTCGCT
CAGGCGCAATCACGAATGAATAACGGTTTGGTTGATGCGAGTGATTTTGATGACGAGCGTAATGGCTGGC
CTGTTGAACAAGTCTGGAAAGAAATGCATAAACTTTTGCCATTCTCACCGGATTCAGTCGTCACTCATGG
TGATTTCTCACTTGATAACCTTATTTTTGACGAGGGGAAATTAATAGGTTGTATTGATGTTGGACGAGTC
GGAATCGCAGACCGATACCAGGATCTTGCCATCCTATGGAACTGCCTCGGTGAGTTTTCTCCTTCATTAC
AGAAACGGCTTTTTCAAAAATATGGTATTGATAATCCTGATATGAATAAATTGCAGTTTCATTTGATGCT
CGATGAGTTTTTCTAATCAGAATTGGTTAATTGGTTGTAACATTATTCAGATTGGGCCCCGTTCCACTGA
GCGTCAGACCCCGTAGAAAAGATCAAAGGATCTTCTTGAGATCCTTTTTTTCTGCGCGTAATCTGCTGCT
TGCAAACAAAAAAACCACCGCTACCAGCGGTGGTTTGTTTGCCGGATCAAGAGCTACCAACTCTTTTTCC
GAAGGTAACTGGCTTCAGCAGAGCGCAGATACCAAATACTGTTCTTCTAGTGTAGCCGTAGTTAGGCCAC
CACTTCAAGAACTCTGTAGCACCGCCTACATACCTCGCTCTGCTAATCCTGTTACCAGTGGCTGCTGCCA
GTGGCGATAAGTCGTGTCTTACCGGGTTGGACTCAAGACGATAGTTACCGGATAAGGCGCAGCGGTCGGG
CTGAACGGGGGGTTCGTGCACACAGCCCAGCTTGGAGCGAACGACCTACACCGAACTGAGATACCTACAG
CGTGAGCTATGAGAAAGCGCCACGCTTCCCGAAGGGAGAAAGGCGGACAGGTATCCGGTAAGCGGCAGGG
TCGGAACAGGAGAGCGCACGAGGGAGCTTCCAGGGGGAAACGCCTGGTATCTTTATAGTCCTGTCGGGTT
TCGCCACCTCTGACTTGAGCGTCGATTTTTGTGATGCTCGTCAGGGGGGCGGAGCCTATGGAAAAACGCC
AGCAACGCGGCCTTTTTACGGTTCCTGGCCTTTTGCTGGCCTTTTGCTCACATGTTCTTTCCTGCGTTAT
CCCCTGATTCTGTGGATAACCGTATTACCGCTAGCATGGATCTCGGGGACGTCTAACTACTAAGCGAGAG
TAGGGAACTGCCAGGCATCAAATAAAACGAAAGGCTCAGTCGGAAGACTGGGCCTTTCGTTTTATCTGTT
GTTTGTCGGTGAACGCTCTCCTGAGTAGGACAAATCCGCCGGGAGCGGATTTGAACGTTGTGAAGCAACG
GCCCGGAGGG
